Addgene plasmid #216046: AA178
Purpose: Fragmid fragment: (C' terminus) Stop only
Depositing lab: John Doench. Depositing organization: Broad Institute. Publication: Modular vector assembly enables rapid assessment of emerging CRISPR technologies. McGee AV, Liu YV, Griffith AL, Szegletes ZM, Wen B, Kraus C, Miller NW, Steger RJ, Escude Velasco B, Bosch JA, Zirin JD, Viswanatha R, Sontheimer EJ, Goodale A, Greene MA, Green TM, Doench JG. Cell Genom. 2024 Mar 13;4(3):100519. doi: 10.1016/j.xgen.2024.100519. PubMed 38484704.
Backbone
  Vector backbone: pUC57-Kan
  Vector type: Fragment
Growth in bacteria
  Bacterial resistance: Kanamycin, 50 μg/mL
  Growth temperature: 37°C
  Growth strain: DH5alpha
  Copy number: Unknown
Gene/Insert
  Gene/Insert name: Stop
  Species: Other
  Cloning method: Unknown
Resource information
  A portion of this plasmid was derived from a plasmid made by: Genscript ID: U2691GK040-16
Terms and licenses: Academic/Nonprofit Terms; Industry Terms: Not Available to Industry
Depositor comments: Please visit https://www.biorxiv.org/content/10.1101/2023.10.25.564061v1 for bioRxiv preprint.
How to cite: AA178 was a gift from John Doench (Addgene plasmid # 216046 ; http://n2t.net/addgene:216046 ; RRID:Addgene_216046)
