[The description below was written by a language model from this plasmid's Addgene catalogue record and pLannotate feature annotations shown in this document.]
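Description:
AA178 is a small (about 2.6 kb) bacterial donor plasmid from the Fragmid modular vector assembly toolkit, built on the pUC57-Kan cloning backbone. It is catalogued as a "fragment" rather than a functional expression vector: it stores a single interchangeable module that is meant to be combined with other Fragmid fragments to build complete CRISPR-related vectors. The module here occupies the C-terminal position of the assembly scheme and consists of a stop codon only. It is therefore the option chosen when no C-terminal tag, domain or other fusion is wanted and the upstream open reading frame should simply be terminated. The record does not state the cloning method or the sites used to release or join the fragment.

The annotated features are all backbone elements. Propagation in E. coli relies on a high-copy ColE1/pMB1/pUC-type origin, and selection is by kanamycin through the aph(3')-Ia aminoglycoside phosphotransferase gene. The rest are remnants typical of pUC-derived vectors: a partial lacZα coding region with the lac promoter, lac operator and CAP binding site, plus short fragments of lacI, rop and the pBR322 bom region, none of which is expected to play a role in the fragment's purpose. The stop module itself is too short to be picked up by automated annotation. It may lie in the unannotated interval between the lacZα fragment and the lac operator, where pUC-type cloning sites normally sit, but the feature table does not confirm this. There are no eukaryotic promoters, reporters or viral elements, so the plasmid has no stand-alone function beyond serving as an assembly part.
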