Features (pLannotate 1.2.2; 9 found; start..end, strand, type, name):
    137..236     +  misc_feature   bom (fragment): basis of mobility region from pBR322
    242..399     -  CDS            lacZα (fragment): LacZα fragment of β-galactosidase; lacZ fragment
    560..576     -  protein_bind   lac operator: The lac repressor binds to the lac operator to inhibit transcription in E. coli. This inhibition can be relieved by adding lactose or isopropyl-β-D-thiogalactopyranoside (IPTG). lac repressor encoded by lacI
    584..614     -  promoter       lac promoter: promoter for the E. coli lac operon
    629..650     -  protein_bind   CAP binding site: CAP binding activates transcription in the presence of cAMP. E. coli catabolite activator protein
    663..755     -  CDS            lacI (fragment): lac repressor; lacI; The lac repressor binds to the lac operator to inhibit transcription in E. coli. This inhibition can be relieved by adding lactose or isopropyl-β-D-thiogalactopyranoside (IPTG).
    938..1526    -  rep_origin     ori: high-copy-number ColE1/pMB1/pBR322/pUC origin of replication
   1704..2513    -  CDS            KanR: aminoglycoside phosphotransferase; aph(3')-Ia; confers resistance to kanamycin in bacteria or G418 (Geneticin®) in eukaryotes
   2620..35      +  CDS            rop (fragment) (across the origin): Rop protein, which maintains plasmids at low copy number; rop
>Addgene plasmid #216046 | AA178 | addgene full sequence | sequence record 431506 | Addgene NGS Result
TCGCGCGTTTCGGTGATGACGGTGAAAACCTCTGACACATGCAGCTCCCGGAGACGGTCACAGCTTGTCT
GTAAGCGGATGCCGGGAGCAGACAAGCCCGTCAGGGCGCGTCAGCGGGTGTTGGCGGGTGTCGGGGCTGG
CTTAACTATGCGGCATCAGAGCAGATTGTACTGAGAGTGCACCATATGCGGTGTGAAATACCGCACAGAT
GCGTAAGGAGAAAATACCGCATCAGGCGCCATTCGCCATTCAGGCTGCGCAACTGTTGGGAAGGGCGATC
GGTGCGGGCCTCTTCGCTATTACGCCAGCTGGCGAAAGGGGGATGTGCTGCAAGGCGATTAAGTTGGGTA
ACGCCAGGGTTTTCCCAGTCACGACGTTGTAAAACGACGGCCAGAGAATTCGAGCTCGGTACCTCGCGAA
TACATCTAGATGAAGACGGGTCCTAATAGCCGTGCAACCCAGGCGGAAGCACGTCTTCATCGGATCCCGG
GCCCGTCGACTGCAGAGGCCTGCATGCAAGCTTGGTGTAATCATGGTCATAGCTGTTTCCTGTGTGAAAT
TGTTATCCGCTCACAATTCCACACAACATACGAGCCGGAAGCATAAAGTGTAAAGCCTGGGGTGCCTAAT
GAGTGAGCTAACTCACATTAATTGCGTTGCGCTCACTGCCCGCTTTCCAGTCGGGAAACCTGTCGTGCCA
GCTGCATTAATGAATCGGCCAACGCGCGGGGAGAGGCGGTTTGCGTATTGGGCGCTCTTCCGCTTCCTCG
CTCACTGACTCGCTGCGCTCGGTCGTTCGGCTGCGGCGAGCGGTATCAGCTCACTCAAAGGCGGTAATAC
GGTTATCCACAGAATCAGGGGATAACGCAGGAAAGAACATGTGAGCAAAAGGCCAGCAAAAGGCCAGGAA
CCGTAAAAAGGCCGCGTTGCTGGCGTTTTTCCATAGGCTCCGCCCCCCTGACGAGCATCACAAAAATCGA
CGCTCAAGTCAGAGGTGGCGAAACCCGACAGGACTATAAAGATACCAGGCGTTTCCCCCTGGAAGCTCCC
TCGTGCGCTCTCCTGTTCCGACCCTGCCGCTTACCGGATACCTGTCCGCCTTTCTCCCTTCGGGAAGCGT
GGCGCTTTCTCATAGCTCACGCTGTAGGTATCTCAGTTCGGTGTAGGTCGTTCGCTCCAAGCTGGGCTGT
GTGCACGAACCCCCCGTTCAGCCCGACCGCTGCGCCTTATCCGGTAACTATCGTCTTGAGTCCAACCCGG
TAAGACACGACTTATCGCCACTGGCAGCAGCCACTGGTAACAGGATTAGCAGAGCGAGGTATGTAGGCGG
TGCTACAGAGTTCTTGAAGTGGTGGCCTAACTACGGCTACACTAGAAGAACAGTATTTGGTATCTGCGCT
CTGCTGAAGCCAGTTACCTTCGGAAAAAGAGTTGGTAGCTCTTGATCCGGCAAACAAACCACCGCTGGTA
GCGGTGGTTTTTTTGTTTGCAAGCAGCAGATTACGCGCAGAAAAAAAGGATCTCAAGAAGATCCTTTGAT
CTTTTCTACGGGGTCTGACGCTCAGTGGAACGAAAACTCACGTTAAGGGATTTTGGTCATGAGATTATCA
AAAAGGATCTTCACCTAGATCCTTTTAAATTAAAAATGAAGTTTTAAATCAAGCCCAATCTGAATAATGT
TACAACCAATTAACCAATTCTGATTAGAAAAACTCATCGAGCATCAAATGAAACTGCAATTTATTCATAT
CAGGATTATCAATACCATATTTTTGAAAAAGCCGTTTCTGTAATGAAGGAGAAAACTCACCGAGGCAGTT
CCATAGGATGGCAAGATCCTGGTATCGGTCTGCGATTCCGACTCGTCCAACATCAATACAACCTATTAAT
TTCCCCTCGTCAAAAATAAGGTTATCAAGTGAGAAATCACCATGAGTGACGACTGAATCCGGTGAGAATG
GCAAAAGTTTATGCATTTCTTTCCAGACTTGTTCAACAGGCCAGCCATTACGCTCGTCATCAAAATCACT
CGCATCAACCAAACCGTTATTCATTCGTGATTGCGCCTGAGCGAGACGAAATACGCGATCGCTGTTAAAA
GGACAATTACAAACAGGAATCGAATGCAACCGGCGCAGGAACACTGCCAGCGCATCAACAATATTTTCAC
CTGAATCAGGATATTCTTCTAATACCTGGAATGCTGTTTTTCCGGGGATCGCAGTGGTGAGTAACCATGC
ATCATCAGGAGTACGGATAAAATGCTTGATGGTCGGAAGAGGCATAAATTCCGTCAGCCAGTTTAGTCTG
ACCATCTCATCTGTAACATCATTGGCAACGCTACCTTTGCCATGTTTCAGAAACAACTCTGGCGCATCGG
GCTTCCCATACAAGCGATAGATTGTCGCACCTGATTGCCCGACATTATCGCGAGCCCATTTATACCCATA
TAAATCAGCATCCATGTTGGAATTTAATCGCGGCCTCGACGTTTCCCGTTGAATATGGCTCATAACACCC
CTTGTATTACTGTTTATGTAAGCAGACAGTTTTATTGTTCATGATGATATATTTTTATCTTGTGCAATGT
AACATCAGAGATTTTGAGACACGGGCCAGAGCTGCA
